Addgene plasmid #26498: pJC146.4-spp-13
Depositing lab: Phillip Newmark. Depositing organization: University of Illinois at Urbana-Champaign. Publication: Genome-wide analyses reveal a role for peptide hormones in planarian germline development. Collins JJ, Hou X, Romanova EV, Lambrus BG, Miller CM, Saberi A, Sweedler JV, Newmark PA. PLoS Biol. 2010 . 8(10):e1000509. 10.1371/journal.pbio.1000509 PubMed 20967238.
Backbone
  Vector backbone: pJC53.2
  Backbone size w/o insert (bp): 3240
  Vector type: T/A Cloning Vector for dsRNA generation and the generation of sense and anti-sense probes
Growth in bacteria
  Bacterial resistance: Ampicillin and Kanamycin, 100 & 50 μg/mL
  Growth temperature: 37°C
  Growth strain: DH5alpha
  Copy number: High Copy
Gene/Insert
  Gene/Insert name: spp-13
  Species: S. mediterranea (planarian)
  Insert size (bp): 308
  GenBank ID: BK007029
  Cloning method: Restriction Enzyme; 5′ cloning site Eam1105I (destroyed during cloning); 3′ cloning site Eam1105I (destroyed during cloning)
  Sequencing primers: 5′ SP6; 3′ T3
Terms and licenses: Academic/Nonprofit Terms; Industry Terms: Not Available to Industry
Depositor comments: dsRNA can be generated by in vitro transcription with T7 RNA polymerase and single stranded probes can be generated with SP6 or T3 RNA polymerases.
How to cite: pJC146.4-spp-13 was a gift from Phillip Newmark (Addgene plasmid # 26498 ; http://n2t.net/addgene:26498 ; RRID:Addgene_26498)
