[The description below was written by a language model from this plasmid's Addgene catalogue record.]
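Description:
pJC146.4-spp-13 is a small, high-copy bacterial plasmid built on the pJC53.2 backbone (about 3.2 kb without insert), a T/A cloning vector designed for producing double-stranded RNA and sense or antisense riboprobes by in vitro transcription. It is propagated in standard E. coli cloning strains and is selected with both ampicillin and kanamycin. The record does not name the origin of replication, and no feature table is provided, so the exact layout of the backbone elements cannot be described beyond what the catalogue fields state.

The insert is a 308 bp fragment of spp-13 from the planarian Schmidtea mediterranea. It was introduced at Eam1105I sites, which generate the single-base overhangs used for T/A-style cloning of PCR products and were destroyed in the process. According to the depositor's comments, transcription with T7 RNA polymerase yields dsRNA, which implies that T7 promoters flank the insert in opposing orientations so that both strands are made in one reaction. SP6 and T3 promoters, which also serve as the sequencing primer sites on the 5′ and 3′ sides respectively, allow each strand to be transcribed separately to give single-stranded probes. The record does not say which of these produces the antisense strand for this clone.

The plasmid is not an expression vector for any host. It serves as a transcription template, with the dsRNA suited to RNA interference knockdown of spp-13 and the single-stranded probes suited to in situ hybridization. It comes from a genome-wide study of peptide hormones and their role in planarian germline development.
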