>Addgene plasmid #26498 | pJC146.4-spp-13 | depositor partial sequence | sequence record 12527 | Author sequence
CAATTTACACCGTTCTGACAGCAACTCTCTGGATATTTCTCGTTCAAACTGAGGAGGCAGAAATTCCACA
AAAAGATTTTCTCCAAAACTACGATTTGATTCCAAACTATGAACAAAGAATTGAAGACTCGTGGAGAGAT
CCAGACCGTATTCGCTTGATGAAAAAGTTCCGTGGATTATTGGGCAAAAGAGTACATGCCAAACGATTCC
GGGGATTATTAGGTTGAATGATTATTTGACTTGTGGGATTTTTAGAAATTGATTTTTCTGTAATTTAATA
TATTGATTTGCTTTGAAAAAAAAAAAAA
