>Addgene plasmid #26498 | pJC146.4-spp-13 | addgene partial sequence | sequence record 32690 | 26498 with T3
GACGATTATACGACTCACTATAGGGTTTTTTTTTTTTTCAAAGCAAATCAATATATTAAATTACAGAAAA
ATCAATTTCTAAAAATCCCACAAGTCAAATAATCATTCAACCTAATAATCCCCGGAATCGTTTGGCATGT
ACTCTTTTGCCCAATAATCCACGGAACTTTTTCATCAAGCGAATACGGTCTGGATCTCTCCACGAGTCTT
CAATTCTTTGTTCATAGTTTGGAATCAAATCGTAGTTTTGGAGAAAATCTTTTTGTGGAATTTCTGCCTC
CTCAGTTTGAACGAGAAATATCCAGAGAGTTGCTGTCAGAACGGTGTAAATTGAAGGTCACTTCTATAGT
GTCACCTAAATCTCCCCTAATAGTGAG
