>Addgene plasmid #26498 | pJC146.4-spp-13 | addgene partial sequence | sequence record 32691 | 26498 with SP6
CTCTGGATATTTCTCGTTCAAACTGAGGAGGCAGAAATTCCACAAAAAGATTTTCTCCAAAACTACGATT
TGATTCCAAACTATGAACAAAGAATTGAAGACTCGTGGAGAGATCCAGACCGTATTCGCTTGATGAAAAA
GTTCCGTGGATTATTGGGCAAAAGAGTACATGCCAAACGATTCCGGGGATTATTAGGTTGAATGATTATT
TGACTTGTGGGATTTTTAGAAATTGATTTTTCTGTAATTTAATATATTGATTTGCTTTTGAAAAAAAAAA
AAACCTATAGTGAGTCGTATTAATTCGGATCCGCGAAGGTCTCCCTTTAGTGAGGGTTAATTCTCCCTAT
AGTGAGTCG
